>Addgene plasmid #101297 | aCat TL1 (1-907 mTFP1-TSmod-Venus STOP) | addgene full sequence | sequence record 246082 | Addgene NGS Result
AGGATCTTCTTGAGATCCTTTTTTTCTGCGCGTAATCTGCTGCTTGCAAACAAAAAAACCACCGCTACCA
GCGGTGGTTTGTTTGCCGGATCAAGAGCTACCAACTCTTTTTCCGAAGGTAACTGGCTTCAGCAGAGCGC
AGATACCAAATACTGTTCTTCTAGTGTAGCCGTAGTTAGGCCACCACTTCAAGAACTCTGTAGCACCGCC
TACATACCTCGCTCTGCTAATCCTGTTACCAGTGGCTGCTGCCAGTGGCGATAAGTCGTGTCTTACCGGG
TTGGACTCAAGACGATAGTTACCGGATAAGGCGCAGCGGTCGGGCTGAACGGGGGGTTCGTGCACACAGC
CCAGCTTGGAGCGAACGACCTACACCGAACTGAGATACCTACAGCGTGAGCTATGAGAAAGCGCCACGCT
TCCCGAAGGGAGAAAGGCGGACAGGTATCCGGTAAGCGGCAGGGTCGGAACAGGAGAGCGCACGAGGGAG
CTTCCAGGGGGAAACGCCTGGTATCTTTATAGTCCTGTCGGGTTTCGCCACCTCTGACTTGAGCGTCGAT
TTTTGTGATGCTCGTCAGGGGGGCGGAGCCTATGGAAAAACGCCAGCAACGCGGCCTTTTTACGGTTCCT
GGCCTTTTGCTGGCCTTTTGCTCACATGTTCTTTCCTGCGTTATCCCCTGATTCTGTGGATAACCGTATT
ACCGCCATGCATTAGTTATTAATAGTAATCAATTACGGGGTCATTAGTTCATAGCCCATATATGGAGTTC
CGCGTTACATAACTTACGGTAAATGGCCCGCCTGGCTGACCGCCCAACGACCCCCGCCCATTGACGTCAA
TAATGACGTATGTTCCCATAGTAACGCCAATAGGGACTTTCCATTGACGTCAATGGGTGGAGTATTTACG
GTAAACTGCCCACTTGGCAGTACATCAAGTGTATCATATGCCAAGTACGCCCCCTATTGACGTCAATGAC
GGTAAATGGCCCGCCTGGCATTATGCCCAGTACATGACCTTATGGGACTTTCCTACTTGGCAGTACATCT
ACGTATTAGTCATCGCTATTACCATGGTGATGCGGTTTTGGCAGTACATCAATGGGCGTGGATAGCGGTT
TGACTCACGGGGATTTCCAAGTCTCCACCCCATTGACGTCAATGGGAGTTTGTTTTGGCACCAAAATCAA
CGGGACTTTCCAAAATGTCGTAACAACTCCGCCCCATTGACGCAAATGGGCGGTAGGCGTGTACGGTGGG
AGGTCTATATAAGCAGAGCTGGTTTAGTGAACCGTCAGATCCGCTAGCGCCACCATGACTGCCGTCCACG
CAGGCAACATAAACTTCAAATGGGACCCCAAAAGTCTGGAGATTAGGACTCTGGCTGTTGAAAGACTGTT
GGAGCCTCTTGTTACACAGGTTACAACCCTGGTAAACACCAATAGTAAAGGGCCGTCTAATAAAAAGAGA
GGCCGTTCTAAGAAGGCCCATGTTTTGGCTGCATCTGTTGAACAAGCAACTGAGAATTTCTTGGAAAAGG
GGGATAAAATTGCAAAAGAGAGCCAGTTTCTCAAGGAGGAGCTTGTGGTTGCTGTAGAAGATGTTCGAAA
ACAAGGAGATTTGATGAAGAGCGCTGCTGGGGAGTTTGCAGATGATCCATGCTCTTCTGTGAAGCGAGGC
AACATGGTCCGGGCAGCTCGAGCTTTGCTCTCTGCCGTCACCCGGCTGCTGATTCTGGCTGACATGGCAG
ATGTCTACAAATTACTTGTTCAGCTGAAAGTTGTGGAAGATGGTATATTGAAACTGAGGAATGCTGGCAA
TGAACAAGACTTAGGGATACAGTACAAAGCTCTGAAACCAGAAGTAGATAAGCTGAACATCATGGCAGCA
AAAAGACAACAGGAACTAAAAGATGTGGGCAATCGTGATCAGATGGCTGCAGCTAGAGGAATCCTGCAGA
AAAATGTTCCAATCCTCTATACTGCATCCCAGGCATGTCTACAACACCCTGATGTTGCAGCCTATAAGGC
CAACCGGGACTTGATATACAAGCAGCTGCAGCAGGCCGTCACAGGAATTTCTAATGCAGCCCAGGCTACT
GCATCAGATGATGCTGCCCAGCACCAGGGTGGCAGTGGCGGAGAGCTGGCATACGCTCTCAACAACTTTG
ATAAACAAATCATTGTGGACCCCTTGAGCTTCAGCGAGGAGCGCTTTAGGCCGTCCCTGGAGGAGCGCCT
GGAAAGCATTATTAGTGGGGCTGCCCTGATGGCTGACTCATCCTGCACACGTGATGACCGTCGGGAGCGC
ATTGTGGCAGAGTGTAATGCTGTCCGCCAGGCTCTACAGGACCTGCTCTCAGAATACATGGGCAACGCTG
GACGTAAAGAAAGAAGTGATGCACTCAACTCTGCAATAGATAAAATGACCAAGAAGACCAGGGACTTGCG
TAGACAGCTTCGCAAAGCTGTCATGGACCACGTATCAGATTCTTTCCTGGAGACCAATGTCCCTCTATTA
GTACTGATTGAAGCTGCAAAGAATGGAAATGAGAAAGAAGTTAAGGAATATGCCCAAGTTTTTCGTGAAC
ATGCCAACAAACTGATTGAGGTTGCCAACCTGGCCTGTTCAATCTCCAACAATGAAGAAGGCGTGAAGCT
TGTCCGAATGTCTGCAAGCCAGTTAGAAGCGCTGTGTCCTCAGGTTATCAATGCTGCATTGGCGTTGGCA
GCAAAGCCGCAGAGTAAACTGGCCCAAGAGAACATGGATCTTTTTAAAGAGCAATGGGAAAAGCAAGTCC
GTGTTCTCACAGATGCTGTTGATGACATTACTTCCATCGATGACTTCTTGGCTGTCTCAGAGAACCACAT
TTTAGAAGATGTGAACAAGTGTGTTATTGCTCTCCAAGAGAAAGACGTGGATGGGCTGGATCGCACTGCC
GGTGCCATCCGAGGCCGGGCAGCCCGAGTCATTCATGTAGTCACCTCAGAGATGGACAACTACGAGCCAG
GAGTTTACACAGAGAAGGTTCTGGAAGCCACCAAGCTCCTCTCCAACACAGTCATGCCGCGCTTCACTGA
GCAGGTGGAAGCAGCTGTGGAAGCCCTCAGCTCGGACCCGGCCCAGCCCATGGATGAGAATGAGTTCATC
GACGCCTCCCGTCTGGTGTACGACGGCATCCGGGACATCCGGAAAGCAGTGCTGATGATCAGGACCCCCG
AGGAGTTGGACGACTCTGACTTCGAGACTGAAGACTTTGATGTCAGAAGCAGGACCAGTGTCCAGACAGA
AGATGACCAGCTGATAGCTGGCCAGAGCGCCCGGGCGATCATGGCTCAGCTTCCTCAGGAGCAAAAAGCA
AAGATTGCAGAACAGGTGGCCAGTTTCCAGGAAGAGAAGAGCAAGCTGGATGCTGAAGTGTCCAAGTGGG
ATGACAGTGGCAATGACATCATTGTGCTGGCCAAGCAGATGTGCATGATCATGATGGAGATGACCGACTT
CACCCGAGGCAAAGGTCCACTCAAAAACACCTCTGACGTGATCAGTGCTGCCAAGAAAATTGCGGAGGCG
GGATCCAGGATGGACAAGCTCGGCCGGACCATCGCAGACCATTGCCCAGACTCGGCATGCAAGCAGGACC
TGCTGGCCTACCTTCAGCGCATCGCTCTCTACTGCCACCAGCTCAACATCTGCAGCAAAGTCAAGGCTGA
AGTACAGAACCTTGGTGGAGAGCTGGTCGTCTCTGGGGTGGACAGCGCCATGTCCCTGATCCAGGCGGCC
AAGAACTTGATGAATGCTGTTGTGCAGACAGTGAAGGCGTCCTACGTGGCTTCCACCAAATACCAGAAGT
CACAGGGGATGGCTTCCTTGAACCTTCCTGCTGTGTCATGGAAGATGAAGGCCCCTGAGAAGAAGCCGTT
GGTGAAGAGAGAGAAGCAGGATGAGACGCAGACCAAGATTAAACGAGCTTCTCAGAAGAAACACGTGAAC
CCAGTGCAGGCCCTGAGCGAGTTCAAAGCCATGGACAGCATCGCCACCATGGTGAGCAAGGGCGAGGAGA
CCACAATGGGCGTAATCAAGCCCGACATGAAGATCAAGCTGAAGATGGAGGGCAACGTGAATGGCCACGC
CTTCGTGATCGAGGGCGAGGGCGAGGGCAAGCCCTACGACGGCACCAACACCATCAACCTGGAGGTGAAG
GAGGGAGCCCCCCTGCCCTTCTCCTACGACATTCTGACCACCGCGTTCGCCTACGGCAACAGGGCCTTCA
CCAAGTACCCCGACGACATCCCCAACTACTTCAAGCAGTCCTTCCCCGAGGGCTACTCTTGGGAGCGCAC
CATGACCTTCGAGGACAAGGGCATCGTGAAGGTGAAGTCCGACATCTCCATGGAGGAGGACTCCTTCATC
TACGAGATACACCTCAAGGGCGAGAACTTCCCCCCCAACGGCCCCGTGATGCAGAAGAAGACCACCGGCT
GGGACGCCTCCACCGAGAGGATGTACGTGCGCGACGGCGTGCTGAAGGGCGACGTCAAGCACAAGCTGCT
GCTGGAGGGCGGCGGCCACCACCGCGTTGACTTCAAGACCATCTACAGGGCCAAGAAGGCGGTGAAGCTG
CCCGACTATCACTTTGTGGACCACCGCATCGAGATCCTGAACCACGACAAGGACTACAACAAGGTGACCG
TTTACGAGAGCGCCGTGGCCCGCAACTCCACCGACGGCATGGACGAGCTGTACAAGGGGCCAGGTGGTGC
AGGGCCAGGTGGTGCAGGGCCAGGTGGTGCAGGGCCAGGTGGTGCAGGGCCCGGTGGTGCAGGTCCAGGT
GGTGCAGGTCCAGGTGGTGCAGGTCCAGGTGGTGCTATGGTGAGCAAGGGCGAGGAGCTGTTCACCGGGG
TGGTGCCCATCCTGGTCGAGCTGGACGGCGACGTAAACGGCCACAAGTTCAGCGTGTCCGGCGAGGGCGA
GGGCGATGCCACCTACGGCAAGCTGACCCTGAAGCTGATCTGCACCACCGGCAAGCTGCCCGTGCCCTGG
CCCACCCTCGTGACCACCCTGGGCTACGGCCTGCAGTGCTTCGCCCGCTACCCCGACCACATGAAGCAGC
ACGACTTCTTCAAGTCCGCCATGCCCGAAGGCTACGTCCAGGAGCGCACCATCTTCTTCAAGGACGACGG
CAACTACAAGACCCGCGCCGAGGTGAAGTTCGAGGGCGACACCCTGGTGAACCGCATCGAGCTGAAGGGC
ATCGACTTCAAGGAGGACGGCAACATCCTGGGGCACAAGCTGGAGTACAACTACAACAGCCACAACGTCT
ATATCACCGCCGACAAGCAGAAGAACGGCATCAAGGCCAACTTCAAGATCCGCCACAACATCGAGGACGG
CGGCGTGCAGCTCGCCGACCACTACCAGCAGAACACCCCCATCGGCGACGGCCCCGTGCTGCTGCCCGAC
AACCACTACCTGAGCTACCAGTCCAAACTGAGCAAAGACCCCAACGAGAAGCGCGATCACATGGTCCTGC
TGGAGTTCGTGACCGCCGCCGGGATCACTCTCGGCATGGACGAGCTGTACAAGTAGGCGGCCGCGACTCT
AGATCATAATCAGCCATACCACATTTGTAGAGGTTTTACTTGCTTTAAAAAACCTCCCACACCTCCCCCT
GAACCTGAAACATAAAATGAATGCAATTGTTGTTGTTAACTTGTTTATTGCAGCTTATAATGGTTACAAA
TAAAGCAATAGCATCACAAATTTCACAAATAAAGCATTTTTTTCACTGCATTCTAGTTGTGGTTTGTCCA
AACTCATCAATGTATCTTAAGGCGTAAATTGTAAGCGTTAATATTTTGTTAAAATTCGCGTTAAATTTTT
GTTAAATCAGCTCATTTTTTAACCAATAGGCCGAAATCGGCAAAATCCCTTATAAATCAAAAGAATAGAC
CGAGATAGGGT
[37 nt withheld, positions 5962-5998]
AAAGAACGTGGACTCCAACGTCAAAGG
[49 nt withheld, positions 6026-6074]
T
[91 nt withheld, positions 6076-6166]
G
[124 nt withheld, positions 6168-6291]
CAGGTGGCACTTTTCGGGGAAATGTGCGCGGAACCCCTATTTGTTTATTTTTCTAAATACATTCAAATAT
GTATCCGCTCATGAGACAATAACCCTGATAAATGCTTCAATAATATTGAAAAAGGAAGAGTCCTGAGGCG
GAAAGAACCAGCTGTGGAATGTGTGTCAGTTAGGGTGTGGAAAGTCCCCAGGCTCCCCAGCAGGCAGAAG
TATGCAAAGCATGCATCTCAATTAGTCAGCAACCAGGTGTGGAAAGTCCCCAGGCTCCCCAGCAGGCAGA
AGTATGCAAAGCATGCATCTCAATTAGTCAGCAACCATAGTCCCGCCCCTAACTCCGCCCATCCCGCCCC
TAACTCCGCCCAGTTCCGCCCATTCTCCGCCCCATGGCTGACTAATTTTTTTTATTTATGCAGAGGCCGA
GGCCGCCTCGGCCTCTGAGCTATTCCAGAAGTAGTGAGGAGGCTTTTTTGGAGGCCTAGGCTTTTGCAAA
GATCGATCAAGAGACAGGATGAGGATCGTTTCGCATGATTGAACAAGATGGATTGCACGCAGGTTCTCCG
GCCGCTTGGGTGGAGAGGCTATTCGGCTATGACTGGGCACAACAGACAATCGGCTGCTCTGATGCCGCCG
TGTTCCGGCTGTCAGCGCAGGGGCGCCCGGTTCTTTTTGTCAAGACCGACCTGTCCGGTGCCCTGAATGA
ACTGCAAGACGAGGCAGCGCGGCTATCGTGGCTGGCCACGACGGGCGTTCCTTGCGCAGCTGTGCTCGAC
GTTGTCACTGAAGCGGGAAGGGACTGGCTGCTATTGGGCGAAGTGCCGGGGCAGGATCTCCTGTCATCTC
ACCTTGCTCCTGCCGAGAAAGTATCCATCATGGCTGATGCAATGCGGCGGCTGCATACGCTTGATCCGGC
TACCTGCCCATTCGACCACCAAGCGAAACATCGCATCGAGCGAGCACGTACTCGGATGGAAGCCGGTCTT
GTCGATCAGGATGATCTGGACGAAGAGCATCAGGGGCTCGCGCCAGCCGAACTGTTCGCCAGGCTCAAGG
CGAGCATGCCCGACGGCGAGGATCTCGTCGTGACCCATGGCGATGCCTGCTTGCCGAATATCATGGTGGA
AAATGGCCGCTTTTCTGGATTCATCGACTGTGGCCGGCTGGGTGTGGCGGACCGCTATCAGGACATAGCG
TTGGCTACCCGTGATATTGCTGAAGAGCTTGGCGGCGAATGGGCTGACCGCTTCCTCGTGCTTTACGGTA
TCGCCGCTCCCGATTCGCAGCGCATCGCCTTCTATCGCCTTCTTGACGAGTTCTTCTGAGCGGGACTCTG
GGGTTCGAAATGACCGACCAAGCGACGCCCAACCTGCCATCACGAGATTTCGATTCCACCGCCGCCTTCT
ATGAAAGGTTGGGCTTCGGAATCGTTTTCCGGGACGCCGGCTGGATGATCCTCCAGCGCGGGGATCTCAT
GCTGGAGTTCTTCGCCCACCCTAGGGGGAGGCTAACTGAAACACGGAAGGAGACAATACCGGAAGGAACC
CGCGCTATGACGGCAATAAAAAGACAGAATAAAACGCACGGTGTTGGGTCGTTTGTTCATAAACGCGGGG
TTCGGTCCCAGGGCTGGCACTCTGTCGATACCCCACCGAGACCCCATTGGGGCCAATACGCCCGCGTTTC
TTCCTTTTCCCCACCCCACCCCCCAAGTTCGGGTGAAGGCCCAGGGCTCGCAGCCAACGTCGGGGCGGCA
GGCCCTGCCATAGCCTCAGGTTACTCATATATACTTTAGATTGATTTAAAACTTCATTTTTAATTTAAAA
GGATCTAGGTGAAGATCCTTTTTGATAATCTCATGACCAAAATCCCTTAACGTGAGTTTTCGTTCCACTG
AGCGTCAGACCCCGTAGAAAAGATCAA
Features (pLannotate 1.2.2; 15 found; start..end, strand, type, name):
     10..598     +  rep_origin     ori: high-copy-number ColE1/pMB1/pBR322/pUC origin of replication
    773..1076    +  enhancer       CMV enhancer: human cytomegalovirus immediate early enhancer
   1077..1280    +  promoter       CMV promoter: human cytomegalovirus (CMV) immediate early promoter
   1315..4032    +  CDS            Ctnna1: CTNA1_MOUSE - Also known as Catna1. Experimental evidence at protein level: Swiss-Prot protein existence level 1. Associates with the cytoplasmic domain of a variety of cadherins. The association of catenins to cadherins produces a complex which is linked to the actin filament network, and which seems to be of primary importance for cadherins cell-adhesion properties. Can associate with both E- and N-cadherins. Originally believed to be a stable component of E-cadherin/catenin adhesion complexes and to mediate the linkage of cadherins to the actin cytoskeleton at adherens junctions. In contras
   4039..4746    +  CDS            mTFP1: mTFP1 is a basic (constitutively fluorescent) cyan fluorescent protein published in 2006, derived from Clavularia sp.. It has low acid sensitivity.
   4867..5583    +  CDS            mVenus: mVenus is a basic (constitutively fluorescent) yellow fluorescent protein published in 2006, derived from Aequorea victoria. It is reported to be a rapidly-maturing monomer with moderate acid sensitivity.
   5602..5685    +  CDS            large T antigen (fragment): large T antigen from SV40 (simian virus 40)
   5708..5829    +  polyA_signal   SV40 poly(A) signal: SV40 polyadenylation signal
   5863..6291    -  rep_origin     f1 ori (sequence partly withheld): f1 bacteriophage origin of replication; arrow indicates direction of (+) strand synthesis
   6318..6422    +  promoter       AmpR promoter: bla
   6424..6781    +  promoter       SV40 promoter: SV40 enhancer and early promoter
   6816..7610    +  CDS            NeoR/KanR: aminoglycoside phosphotransferase from Tn5; aph(3')-II (or nptII); confers resistance to neomycin, kanamycin, and G418 (Geneticin®)
   7631..7783    +  CDS            ble (fragment): BLE_KLEPN - Experimental evidence at protein level: Swiss-Prot protein existence level 1. Binding protein with a strong affinity to the bleomycin family of antibiotics. Binds to CL990; an antimitotic-antibiotic compound. From Klebsiella pneumoniae.
   7842..7889    +  polyA_signal   HSV TK poly(A) signal: herpes simplex virus thymidine kinase polyadenylation signal (Cole and Stacy, 1985)
   7980..7996    -  polyA_signal   bGH poly(A) signal (fragment): bovine growth hormone polyadenylation signal
