[The description below was written by a language model from this plasmid's Addgene catalogue record and pLannotate feature annotations shown in this document.]
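Description:
aCat TL1 (1-907 mTFP1-TSmod-Venus STOP) is a mammalian expression plasmid built on the pEGFP-C1 backbone that encodes a FRET-based tension sensor derivative of mouse alphaE-catenin (Ctnna1). It is maintained in E. coli at high copy through a ColE1/pUC-type origin and selected with kanamycin. The NeoR/KanR aminoglycoside phosphotransferase gene sits behind tandem bacterial (bla) and SV40 early promoters and is terminated by the HSV TK polyadenylation signal, so the same marker can also support G418 selection in mammalian cells. An f1 origin from the parental backbone is also present. The short ble, large T antigen and bGH poly(A) fragments in the annotation appear to be partial matches in backbone sequence rather than functional elements.

The expression cassette uses the human CMV immediate-early enhancer and promoter to drive a single fusion reading frame, ending at the SV40 polyadenylation signal. The alpha-catenin coding sequence comes first; the catalogue lists residues 1-906, whereas the plasmid name says 1-907. It is followed directly by the cyan donor mTFP1, an unannotated gap of roughly 120 nt, and then the yellow acceptor mVenus. The gap corresponds in position to the "TSmod" linker named in the title, although the record does not describe its composition. In sensors of this type, mechanical load stretches the linker and lowers FRET efficiency between the two fluorophores. Because the module here sits at the C-terminal end of alpha-catenin and is followed by a stop, it would not be expected to bear load. This suggests a "tail-less"-style reference or control construct, though the record does not state this explicitly. The stated purpose is probing molecular-level tension across alphaE-catenin, in a study of E-cadherin junctional contractility in epithelia.
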