Addgene plasmid #101297: aCat TL1 (1-907 mTFP1-TSmod-Venus STOP)
Purpose: FRET-based tension sensor (TS) technology to develop a probe for molecular-level tension across alphaE-catenin.
Depositing lab: Alpha Yap. Depositing organization: University of Queensland. Publication: Mammalian Diaphanous 1 Mediates a Pathway for E-cadherin to Stabilize Epithelial Barriers through Junctional Contractility. Acharya BR, Wu SK, Lieu ZZ, Parton RG, Grill SW, Bershadsky AD, Gomez GA, Yap AS. Cell Rep. 2017 Mar 21;18(12):2854-2867. doi: 10.1016/j.celrep.2017.02.078. PubMed 28329679.
Backbone
  Vector backbone: pEGFP-C1
  Vector type: Mammalian Expression
Growth in bacteria
  Bacterial resistance: Kanamycin, 50 μg/mL
  Growth temperature: 37°C
  Growth strain: DH5alpha
  Copy number: High Copy
Gene/Insert
  Gene/Insert name: alpha-Catenin
  Species: M. musculus (mouse)
  Mutation: Contains amino acids 1-906 of alpha-Catenin
  Cloning method: Unknown
  Sequencing primers: 5′ Unknown
Terms and licenses: Academic/Nonprofit Terms; Industry Terms: Not Available to Industry
How to cite: aCat TL1 (1-907 mTFP1-TSmod-Venus STOP) was a gift from Alpha Yap (Addgene plasmid # 101297 ; http://n2t.net/addgene:101297 ; RRID:Addgene_101297)
